>Addgene plasmid #238133 | pLCKO-CMV-Blasticidin-P2A-3xHA-TMEM106B_Mouse | addgene full sequence | sequence record 476563 | Addgene NGS Result
TCAATATTGGCCATTAGCCATATTATTCATTGGTTATATAGCATAAATCAATATTGGCTATTGGCCATTG
CATACGTTGTATCTATATCATAATATGTACATTTATATTGGCTCATGTCCAATATGACCGCCATGTTGGC
ATTGATTATTGACTAGTTATTAATAGTAATCAATTACGGGGTCATTAGTTCATAGCCCATATATGGAGTT
CCGCGTTACATAACTTACGGTAAATGGCCCGCCTGGCTGACCGCCCAACGACCCCCGCCCATTGACGTCA
ATAATGACGTATGTTCCCATAGTAACGCCAATAGGGACTTTCCATTGACGTCAATGGGTGGAGTATTTAC
GGTAAACTGCCCACTTGGCAGTACATCAAGTGTATCATATGCCAAGTCCGCCCCCTATTGACGTCAATGA
CGGTAAATGGCCCGCCTGGCATTATGCCCAGTACATGACCTTACGGGACTTTCCTACTTGGCAGTACATC
TACGTATTAGTCATCGCTATTACCATGGTGATGCGGTTTTGGCAGTACACCAATGGGCGTGGATAGCGGT
TTGACTCACGGGGATTTCCAAGTCTCCACCCCATTGACGTCAATGGGAGTTTGTTTTGGCACCAAAATCA
ACGGGACTTTCCAAAATGTCGTAATAACCCCGCCCCGTTGACGCAAATGGGCGGTAGGCGTGTACGGTGG
GAGGTCTATATAAGCAGAGCTCGTTTAGTGAACCGTCAGATCACTAGAAGCTTTATTGCGGTAGTTTATC
ACAGTTAAATTGCTAACGCAGTCAGTGGGCCTCGGCGGCCAAGCTTGGCAATCCGGTACTGTTGGTAAAG
CCACCATGGCCAAGCCTTTGTCTCAAGAAGAATCCACCCTCATTGAAAGAGCAACGGCTACAATCAACAG
CATCCCCATCTCTGAAGACTACAGCGTCGCCAGCGCAGCTCTCTCTAGCGACGGCCGCATCTTCACTGGT
GTCAATGTATATCATTTTACTGGGGGACCTTGTGCAGAACTCGTGGTGCTGGGCACTGCTGCTGCTGCGG
CAGCTGGCAACCTGACTTGTATCGTCGCGATCGGAAATGAGAACAGGGGCATCTTGAGCCCCTGCGGACG
GTGCCGACAGGTGCTTCTCGATCTGCATCCTGGGATCAAAGCCATAGTGAAGGACAGTGATGGACAGCCG
ACGGCAGTTGGGATTCGTGAATTGCTGCCCTCTGGTTATGTGTGGGAGGGCGGCAGCGGAGCAACCAATT
TTAGTCTCCTCAAACAGGCCGGCGATGTCGAAGAAAATCCGGGCCCATACCCATACGATGTTCCAGATTA
CGCTTATCCCTACGACGTGCCTGATTATGCATACCCATATGATGTCCCCGACTATGCCGGATCCATGGGA
AAGTCTCTTTCTCACTTACCTTTGCATTCAAATAAAGAAGATGGCTATGATGGCGTTACATCGACAGACA
ATATGAGAAATGGATTGGTTAGCAGTGAAGTGCACAACGAAGACGGAAGAAATGGAGATGTCTCTCAGTT
CCCATATGTGGAATTTACTGGAAGAGATAGTGTCACTTGTCCCACTTGCCAAGGTACTGGTAGGATACCA
AGAGGACAAGAAAACCAACTGGTGGCATTGATTCCATATAGTGATCAGCGGTTACGGCCAAGAAGAACAA
AGCTGTATGTGATGGCGTCTGTGTTTGTCTGCCTGCTCCTGTCTGGATTGGCTGTGTTTTTTCTTTTCCC
TCGATCTATTGAGGTGAAGTACATTGGAGTAAAATCAGCCTATGTCAGCTACGACGCTGAAAAGCGAACC
ATATATTTAAATATCACGAACACACTAAATATAACAAATAATAACTATTATTCTGTTGAAGTTGAAAACA
TCACTGCTCAAGTCCAGTTTTCAAAAACCGTGATAGGTAAAGCTCGTTTAAACAACATAACTAACATTGG
CCCACTTGATATGAAGCAGATTGATTATACGGTACCCACAGTTATTGCAGAGGAAATGAGTTACATGTAT
GATTTCTGTACACTGCTCTCCATCAAAGTGCACAACATAGTACTCATGATGCAAGTTACTGTAACAACAG
CATACTTTGGACACTCTGAGCAGATATCTCAGGAAAGGTACCAGTATGTCGACTGTGGAAGGAACACGAC
TTACCAGTTGGCCCAGTCTGAGTATCTAAATGTCCTTCAGCCACAACAATGAACGCGTTAAGTCGACAAT
CAACCTCTGGATTACAAAATTTGTGAAAGATTGACTGGTATTCTTAACTATGTTGCTCCTTTTACGCTAT
GTGGATACGCTGCTTTAATGCCTTTGTATCATGCTATTGCTTCCCGTATGGCTTTCATTTTCTCCTCCTT
GTATAAATCCTGGTTGCTGTCTCTTTATGAGGAGTTGTGGCCCGTTGTCAGGCAACGTGGCGTGGTGTGC
ACTGTGTTTGCTGACGCAACCCCCACTGGTTGGGGCATTGCCACCACCTGTCAGCTCCTTTCCGGGACTT
TCGCTTTCCCCCTCCCTATTGCCACGGCGGAACTCATCGCCGCCTGCCTTGCCCGCTGCTGGACAGGGGC
TCGGCTGTTGGGCACTGACAATTCCGTGGTGTTGTCGGGGAAATCATCGTCCTTTCCTTGGCTGCTCGCC
TGTGTTGCCACCTGGATTCTGCGCGGGACGTCCTTCTGCTACGTCCCTTCGGCCCTCAATCCAGCGGACC
TTCCTTCCCGCGGCCTGCTGCCGGCTCTGCGGCCTCTTCCGCGTCTTCGCCTTCGCCCTCAGACGAGTCG
GATCTCCCTTTGGGCCGCCTCCCCGCGTCGACTTTAAGACCAATGACTTACAAGGCAGCTGTAGATCTTA
GCCACTTTTTAAAAGAAAAGGGGGGACTGGAAGGGCTAATTCACTCCCAACGAAGACAAGATCTGCTTTT
TGCTTGTACTGGGTCTCTCTGGTTAGACCAGATCTGAGCCTGGGAGCTCTCTGGCTAACTAGGGAACCCA
CTGCTTAAGCCTCAATAAAGCTTGCCTTGAGTGCTTCAAGTAGTGTGTGCCCGTCTGTTGTGTGACTCTG
GTAACTAGAGATCCCTCAGACCCTTTTAGTCAGTGTGGAAAATCTCTAGCAGTACGTATAGTAGTTCATG
TCATCTTATTATTCAGTATTTATAACTTGCAAAGAAATGAATATCAGAGAGTGAGAGGAACTTGTTTATT
GCAGCTTATAATGGTTACAAATAAAGCAATAGCATCACAAATTTCACAAATAAAGCATTTTTTTCACTGC
ATTCTAGTTGTGGTTTGTCCAAACTCATCAATGTATCTTATCATGTCTGGCTCTAGCTATCCCGCCCCTA
ACTCCGCCCATCCCGCCCCTAACTCCGCCCAGTTCCGCCCATTCTCCGCCCCATGGCTGACTAATTTTTT
TTATTTATGCAGAGGCCGAGGCCGCCTCGGCCTCTGAGCTATTCCAGAAGTAGTGAGGAGGCTTTTTTGG
AGGCCTAGGGACGTACCCAATTCGCCCTATAGTGAGTCGTATTACGCGCGCTCACTGGCCGTCGTTTTAC
AACGTCGTGACTGGGAAAACCCTGGCGTTACCCAACTTAATCGCCTTGCAGCACATCCCCCTTTCGCCAG
CTGGCGTAATAGCGAAGAGGCCCGCACCGATCGCCCTTCCCAACAGTTGCGCAGCCTGAATGGCGAATGG
G
[124 nt withheld, positions 3712-3835]
C
[91 nt withheld, positions 3837-3927]
A
[49 nt withheld, positions 3929-3977]
CCTTTGACGTTGGAGTCCACGTTCTTT
[37 nt withheld, positions 4005-4041]
ACCCTATCTCGGTCTATTCTTTTGATTTATAAGGGATTTTGCCGATTTCGGCCTATTGGTTAAAAAATGA
GCTGATTTAACAAAAATTTAACGCGAATTTTAACAAAATATTAACGCTTACAATTTAGGTGGCACTTTTC
GGGGAAATGTGCGCGGAACCCCTATTTGTTTATTTTTCTAAATACATTCAAATATGTATCCGCTCATGAG
ACAATAACCCTGATAAATGCTTCAATAATATTGAAAAAGGAAGAGTATGAGTATTCAACATTTCCGTGTC
GCCCTTATTCCCTTTTTTGCGGCATTTTGCCTTCCTGTTTTTGCTCACCCAGAAACGCTGGTGAAAGTAA
AAGATGCTGAAGATCAGTTGGGTGCACGAGTGGGTTACATCGAACTGGATCTCAACAGCGGTAAGATCCT
TGAGAGTTTTCGCCCCGAAGAACGTTTTCCAATGATGAGCACTTTTAAAGTTCTGCTATGTGGCGCGGTA
TTATCCCGTATTGACGCCGGGCAAGAGCAACTCGGTCGCCGCATACACTATTCTCAGAATGACTTGGTTG
AGTACTCACCAGTCACAGAAAAGCATCTTACGGATGGCATGACAGTAAGAGAATTATGCAGTGCTGCCAT
AACCATGAGTGATAACACTGCGGCCAACTTACTTCTGACAACGATCGGAGGACCGAAGGAGCTAACCGCT
TTTTTGCACAACATGGGGGATCATGTAACTCGCCTTGATCGTTGGGAACCGGAGCTGAATGAAGCCATAC
CAAACGACGAGCGTGACACCACGATGCCTGTAGCAATGGCAACAACGTTGCGCAAACTATTAACTGGCGA
ACTACTTACTCTAGCTTCCCGGCAACAATTAATAGACTGGATGGAGGCGGATAAAGTTGCAGGACCACTT
CTGCGCTCGGCCCTTCCGGCTGGCTGGTTTATTGCTGATAAATCTGGAGCCGGTGAGCGTGGGTCTCGCG
GTATCATTGCAGCACTGGGGCCAGATGGTAAGCCCTCCCGTATCGTAGTTATCTACACGACGGGGAGTCA
GGCAACTATGGATGAACGAAATAGACAGATCGCTGAGATAGGTGCCTCACTGATTAAGCATTGGTAACTG
TCAGACCAAGTTTACTCATATATACTTTAGATTGATTTAAAACTTCATTTTTAATTTAAAAGGATCTAGG
TGAAGATCCTTTTTGATAATCTCATGACCAAAATCCCTTAACGTGAGTTTTCGTTCCACTGAGCGTCAGA
CCCCGTAGAAAAGATCAAAGGATCTTCTTGAGATCCTTTTTTTCTGCGCGTAATCTGCTGCTTGCAAACA
AAAAAACCACCGCTACCAGCGGTGGTTTGTTTGCCGGATCAAGAGCTACCAACTCTTTTTCCGAAGGTAA
CTGGCTTCAGCAGAGCGCAGATACCAAATACTGTTCTTCTAGTGTAGCCGTAGTTAGGCCACCACTTCAA
GAACTCTGTAGCACCGCCTACATACCTCGCTCTGCTAATCCTGTTACCAGTGGCTGCTGCCAGTGGCGAT
AAGTCGTGTCTTACCGGGTTGGACTCAAGACGATAGTTACCGGATAAGGCGCAGCGGTCGGGCTGAACGG
GGGGTTCGTGCACACAGCCCAGCTTGGAGCGAACGACCTACACCGAACTGAGATACCTACAGCGTGAGCT
ATGAGAAAGCGCCACGCTTCCCGAAGGGAGAAAGGCGGACAGGTATCCGGTAAGCGGCAGGGTCGGAACA
GGAGAGCGCACGAGGGAGCTTCCAGGGGGAAACGCCTGGTATCTTTATAGTCCTGTCGGGTTTCGCCACC
TCTGACTTGAGCGTCGATTTTTGTGATGCTCGTCAGGGGGGCGGAGCCTATGGAAAAACGCCAGCAACGC
GGCCTTTTTACGGTTCCTGGCCTTTTGCTGGCCTTTTGCTCACATGTTCTTTCCTGCGTTATCCCCTGAT
TCTGTGGATAACCGTATTACCGCCTTTGAGTGAGCTGATACCGCTCGCCGCAGCCGAACGACCGAGCGCA
GCGAGTCAGTGAGCGAGGAAGCGGAAGAGCGCCCAATACGCAAACCGCCTCTCCCCGCGCGTTGGCCGAT
TCATTAATGCAGCTGGCACGACAGGTTTCCCGACTGGAAAGCGGGCAGTGAGCGCAACGCAATTAATGTG
AGTTAGCTCACTCATTAGGCACCCCAGGCTTTACACTTTATGCTTCCGGCTCGTATGTTGTGTGGAATTG
TGAGCGGATAACAATTTCACACAGGAAACAGCTATGACCATGATTACGCCAAGCGCGCAATTAACCCTCA
CTAAAGGGAACAAAAGCTGGAGCTGCAAGCTTAATGTAGTCTTATGCAATACTCTTGTAGTCTTGCAACA
TGGTAACGATGAGTTAGCAACATGCCTTACAAGGAGAGAAAAAGCACCGTGCATGCCGATTGGTGGAAGT
AAGGTGGTACGATCGTGCCTTATTAGGAAGGCAACAGACGGGTCTGACATGGATTGGACGAACCACTGAA
TTGCCGCATTGCAGAGATATTGTATTTAAGTGCCTAGCTCGATACATAAACGGGTCTCTCTGGTTAGACC
AGATCTGAGCCTGGGAGCTCTCTGGCTAACTAGGGAACCCACTGCTTAAGCCTCAATAAAGCTTGCCTTG
AGTGCTTCAAGTAGTGTGTGCCCGTCTGTTGTGTGACTCTGGTAACTAGAGATCCCTCAGACCCTTTTAG
TCAGTGTGGAAAATCTCTAGCAGTGGCGCCCGAACAGGGACTTGAAAGCGAAAGGGAAACCAGAGGAGCT
CTCTCGACGCAGGACTCGGCTTGCTGAAGCGCGCACGGCAAGAGGCGAGGGGCGGCGACTGGTGAGTACG
CCAAAAATTTTGACTAGCGGAGGCTAGAAGGAGAGAGATGGGTGCGAGAGCGTCAGTATTAAGCGGGGGA
GAATTAGATCGCGATGGGAAAAAATTCGGTTAAGGCCAGGGGGAAAGAAAAAATATAAATTAAAACATAT
AGTATGGGCAAGCAGGGAGCTAGAACGATTCGCAGTTAATCCTGGCCTGTTAGAAACATCAGAAGGCTGT
AGACAAATACTGGGACAGCTACAACCATCCCTTCAGACAGGATCAGAAGAACTTAGATCATTATATAATA
CAGTAGCAACCCTCTATTGTGTGCATCAAAGGATAGAGATAAAAGACACCAAGGAAGCTTTAGACAAGAT
AGAGGAAGAGCAAAACAAAAGTAAGACCACCGCACAGCAAGCGGCCGCTGATCTTCAGACCTGGAGGAGG
AGATATGAGGGACAATTGGAGAAGTGAATTATATAAATATAAAGTAGTAAAAATTGAACCATTAGGAGTA
GCACCCACCAAGGCAAAGAGAAGAGTGGTGCAGAGAGAAAAAAGAGCAGTGGGAATAGGAGCTTTGTTCC
TTGGGTTCTTGGGAGCAGCAGGAAGCACTATGGGCGCAGCGTCAATGACGCTGACGGTACAGGCCAGACA
ATTATTGTCTGGTATAGTGCAGCAGCAGAACAATTTGCTGAGGGCTATTGAGGCGCAACAGCATCTGTTG
CAACTCACAGTCTGGGGCATCAAGCAGCTCCAGGCAAGAATCCTGGCTGTGGAAAGATACCTAAAGGATC
AACAGCTCCTGGGGATTTGGGGTTGCTCTGGAAAACTCATTTGCACCACTGCTGTGCCTTGGAATGCTAG
TTGGAGTAATAAATCTCTGGAACAGATTTGGAATCACACGACCTGGATGGAGTGGGACAGAGAAATTAAC
AATTACACAAGCTTAATACACTCCTTAATTGAAGAATCGCAAAACCAGCAAGAAAAGAATGAACAAGAAT
TATTGGAATTAGATAAATGGGCAAGTTTGTGGAATTGGTTTAACATAACAAATTGGCTGTGGTATATAAA
ATTATTCATAATGATAGTAGGAGGCTTGGTAGGTTTAAGAATAGTTTTTGCTGTACTTTCTATAGTGAAT
AGAGTTAGGCAGGGATATTCACCATTATCGTTTCAGACCCACCTCCCAACCCCGAGGGGACCCAGAGAGG
GCCTATTTCCCATGATTCCTTCATATTTGCATATACGATACAAGGCTGTTAGAGAGATAATTAGAATTAA
TTTGACTGTAAACACAAAGATATTAGTACAAAATACGTGACGTAGAAAGTAATAATTTCTTGGGTAGTTT
GCAGTTTTAAAATTATGTTTTAAAATGGACTATCATATGCTTACCGTAACTTGAAAGTATTTCGATTTCT
TGGCTTTATATATCTTGTGGAAAGGACGAGGTACCGGTAGGCAGGTGTGTTGTAAATGAGCACACAAAAT
ACACATGCTAAAATATTATATTCTATGACCTTTATAAAATCAACCAAAATCTTCTTTTTAATAACTTTAG
TATCAATAATTAGAATTTTTATGTTCCTTTTTGCAAACTTTTAATAAAAATGAGCAAAATAAAAAAACGC
TAGTTTTAGTAACTCGCGTTGTTTTCTTCACCTTTAATAATAGCTACTCCACCACTTGTTCCTAAGCGGT
CAGCTCCTGCTTCAATCATTTTTTGAGCATCTTCAAATGTTCTAACTCCACCAGCTGCTTTAACTAAAGC
ATTGTCTTTAACAACTGACTTCATTAGTTTAACATCTTCAAATGTTGCACCTGATTTTGAAAATCCTGTT
GATGTTTTAACAAATTCTAATCCAGCTTCAACAGCTATTTCACAAGCTTTCATGATTTCTTCTTTTGTTA
ATAAACAATTTTCCATAATACATTTAACAACATGTGATCCAGCTGCTTTTTTTACAGCTTTCATGTCTTC
TAAAACTAATTCATAATTTTTGTCTTTTAATGCACCAATATTTAATACCATATCAATTTCTGTTGCACCA
TCTTTAATTGCTTCAGAAACTTCGAATGCTTTTGTAGCTGTTGTGCATGCACCTAGAGGAAAACCTACAA
CATTTGTTATTCCTACATTTGTGCCTTTTAATAATTCTTTACAATAGCTTGTTCAATATGAATTAACACA
AACTGTTGCAAAATCAAATTCAATTGCTTCATCACATAATTGTTTAATTTCAGCTTTCGTAGCATCTTGT
TTTAATAATGTGTGATCTATATATTTGTTTAGTTTCATTTTTTCTCCTATATATTCATTTTTAATTTTAA
TTCTTTAATAATTTCGTCTACTTTAACTTTAGCGTTTTGAACAGATTCACCAACACCTATAAAATAAATT
TTTAGTTTAGGTTCAGTTCCACTTGGGCGAACAGCAAATCATGACTTATCTTCTAAATAAAATTTTAGTA
AGTCTTGTCCTGGCATATTATACATTCCATCGATGTAGTCTTCAACATTAACAACTTTAAGTCCAGCAAT
TTGAGTTAAGGGTGTTGCTCTCAATGATTTCATTAATGGTTCAATTTTTAATTTCTTTTCTTCTGGTTTA
AAATTCAAGTTTAAAGTGAAAGTGTAATATGCACCCATTTCTTTAAATAAATCTTCTAAATAGTCTACTA
ATGTTTTATTTTGTTTTTTATAAAATCAAGCAGCCTCTGCTATTAATATAGAAGCTTGTATTCCATCTTT
ATCTCTAGCTGAGTCATCAATTACATATCCATAACTTTCTTCATAAGCAAAAACAAAATTTAATCCGTTA
TCTTCTTCTTTAGCAATTTCTCTACCCATTCATTTAAATCCAGTTAAAGTTTTTACAATATTAACTCCAT
ATTTTTCATGAGCGATTCTATCACCCAAATCACTTGTTACAAAACTTGAATATAGAGCCGGATTTTTTGG
AATGCTATTTAAGCGTTTTAGATTTGATAATTTTCAATCAATTAAAATTGGTCCTGTTTGATTTCCATCT
AATCTTACAAAATGACCATCATGTTTTATTGCCATTCCAAATCTGTCAGCATCTGGGTCATTCATAATAA
TAATATCTGCATCATGTTTAATACCATATTCAAGCGGTATTTTTCATGCAGGATCAAATTCTGGATTTGG
ATTTACAACATTTTTAAATGTTTCATCTTCAAATGCATGCTCTTCAACCTCAATAACGTTATATCCTGAT
TCACGTAATATTTTTGGGGTAAATTTAGTTCCTGTTCCATTAACTGCGCTAAAAATAATTTTTAAATCTT
TTTTAGCTTCTTGCTCTTTTTTGTAGACCTGCAGAGGTTTTAGAGCTAGAAATAGCAAGTTAAAATAAGG
CTAGTCCGTTATCAACTTGAAAAAGTGGCACCGAGTCGGTGCTTTTTTGAATTCTAGATCTTGAGACAAA
TGGCAGTATTCATCCACAATTTTAAAAGAAAAGGGGGGATTGGGGGGTACAGTGCAGGGGAAAGAATAGT
AGACATAATAGCAACAGACATACAAACTAAAGAATTACAAAAACAAATTACAAAAATTCAAAATTTTCGG
GTTTATTACAGGGACAGCAGAGATCCACTTTGGCGCCGGCTCGAGGGGG
Features (pLannotate 1.2.2; 31 found; start..end, strand, type, name):
    140..517     +  enhancer       CMV enhancer: human cytomegalovirus immediate early enhancer
    519..718     +  promoter       CMV promoter: human cytomegalovirus (CMV) immediate early promoter
    846..1241    +  CDS            BSD: blasticidin S deaminase; Aspergillus terreus BSD; confers resistance to blasticidin
   1308..1388    +  CDS            3xHA: three tandem HA epitope tags
   1395..2219    +  CDS            Tmem106b: T106B_MOUSE - Experimental evidence at protein level: Swiss-Prot protein existence level 1. Involved in dendrite morphogenesis and maintenance by regulating lysosomal trafficking via its interaction with MAP6. May act by inhibiting retrograde transport of lysosomes along dendrites. Required for dendrite branching (By similarity). From Mus musculus (Mouse).
   2238..2826    +  misc_feature   WPRE: woodchuck hepatitis virus posttranscriptional regulatory element
   2877..2896    +  misc_feature   cPPT/CTS (fragment): central polypurine tract and central termination sequence of HIV-1
   2898..3131    +  LTR            3' LTR (ΔU3): self-inactivating 3' long terminal repeat (LTR) from HIV-1
   3209..3330    +  polyA_signal   SV40 poly(A) signal: SV40 polyadenylation signal
   3370..3505    +  rep_origin     SV40 ori: SV40 origin of replication
   3526..3544    -  promoter       T7 promoter: promoter for bacteriophage T7 RNA polymerase
   3552..3707    +  CDS            lacZα (fragment): LacZα fragment of β-galactosidase; lacZ fragment
   3712..4140    +  rep_origin     f1 ori (sequence partly withheld): f1 bacteriophage origin of replication; arrow indicates direction of (+) strand synthesis
   4193..4297    +  promoter       AmpR promoter: bla
   4298..5158    +  CDS            AmpR: β-lactamase; bla; confers resistance to ampicillin, carbenicillin, and related antibiotics
   5329..5917    +  rep_origin     ori: high-copy-number ColE1/pMB1/pBR322/pUC origin of replication
   6100..6192    +  CDS            lacI (fragment): lac repressor; lacI; The lac repressor binds to the lac operator to inhibit transcription in E. coli. This inhibition can be relieved by adding lactose or isopropyl-β-D-thiogalactopyranoside (IPTG).
   6205..6226    +  protein_bind   CAP binding site: CAP binding activates transcription in the presence of cAMP. E. coli catabolite activator protein
   6241..6271    +  promoter       lac promoter: promoter for the E. coli lac operon
   6279..6295    +  protein_bind   lac operator: The lac repressor binds to the lac operator to inhibit transcription in E. coli. This inhibition can be relieved by adding lactose or isopropyl-β-D-thiogalactopyranoside (IPTG). lac repressor encoded by lacI
   6340..6358    +  promoter       T3 promoter: promoter for bacteriophage T3 RNA polymerase
   6386..6612    +  promoter       RSV promoter: Rous sarcoma virus enhancer/promoter
   6613..6793    +  LTR            5' LTR (truncated): truncated 5' long terminal repeat (LTR) from HIV-1
   6840..6965    +  misc_feature   HIV-1 Ψ: packaging signal of human immunodeficiency virus type 1
   6949..7312    +  CDS            HIV-1 gag (fragment): gag protein from human immunodeficiency virus 1; gag
   7458..7691    +  misc_feature   RRE: The Rev response element (RRE) of HIV-1 allows for Rev-dependent mRNA export from the nucleus to the cytoplasm.
   8068..8094    +  CDS            Rev (fragment): human immunodeficiency virus 1 (HIV-1) Rev protein; rev; enhances nuclear export of unspliced and incompletely spliced viral mRNAs
   8098..8338    +  promoter       U6 promoter: RNA polymerase III promoter for human U6 snRNA
   8530..9189    -  CDS            deoC1: DEOC1_STAAN - Also known as dra. Experimental evidence at protein level: Swiss-Prot protein existence level 1. Catalyzes a reversible aldol reaction between acetaldehyde and D-glyceraldehyde 3-phosphate to generate 2-deoxy-D-ribose 5- phosphate. From Staphylococcus aureus (strain N315).
  10238..10313   +  misc_RNA       gRNA scaffold: guide RNA scaffold for the Streptococcus pyogenes CRISPR/Cas9 system
  10361..10478   +  misc_feature   cPPT/CTS: central polypurine tract and central termination sequence of HIV-1
