[The description below was written by a language model from this plasmid's Addgene catalogue record and pLannotate feature annotations shown in this document.]
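Description:
pLCKO-CMV-Blasticidin-P2A-3xHA-TMEM106B_Mouse is a 10.5 kb lentiviral transfer plasmid for stable expression of mouse TMEM106B in mammalian cells. It is built on the pLCKO backbone, a third-generation-style, self-inactivating design. An RSV promoter drives a truncated HIV-1 5' LTR, followed by the Ψ packaging signal, a gag fragment, the Rev response element and a central polypurine tract, with a ΔU3 3' LTR closing the viral genome. In bacteria the plasmid replicates from a high-copy ColE1/pUC-type origin and is selected with ampicillin through β-lactamase. An f1 origin, an SV40 origin and poly(A) signal, and lac-derived remnants are also present in the backbone.

The payload is a single CMV enhancer/promoter-driven open reading frame. Blasticidin S deaminase comes first, then a P2A ribosome-skipping peptide (stated in the catalogue, not separately annotated), then a 3xHA epitope tag fused to the N terminus of full-length Tmem106b. Co-translational separation at P2A yields the resistance enzyme and HA-tagged TMEM106B from one transcript, so blasticidin-resistant cells should also express the tagged protein, which can be detected with anti-HA reagents. A WPRE downstream enhances transcript stability and expression.

The backbone's CRISPR guide cassette remains upstream of the CMV unit: a human U6 promoter and an S. pyogenes gRNA scaffold separated by a long stuffer, part of which is annotated as a bacterial deoC homologue. No specific guide is recorded, and this cassette does not appear to be part of the stated purpose. The associated publication identifies TMEM106B as a receptor for ACE2-independent SARS-CoV-2 entry, so this mouse version is probably meant for testing the ortholog, though the record does not describe the specific experiments.
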