Addgene plasmid #238133: pLCKO-CMV-Blasticidin-P2A-3xHA-TMEM106B_Mouse
Purpose: This plasmid encodes the full-length Mouse (Mus musculus) TMEM106B protein fused with a 3xHA tag, along with an N-terminal blasticidin selection marker.
Depositing lab: Dirk Daelemans. Depositing organization: Katholieke Universiteit Leuven. Publication: TMEM106B is a receptor mediating ACE2-independent SARS-CoV-2 cell entry. Baggen J, Jacquemyn M, Persoons L, Vanstreels E, Pye VE, Wrobel AG, Calvaresi V, Martin SR, Roustan C, Cronin NB, Reading E, Thibaut HJ, Vercruysse T, Maes P, De Smet F, Yee A, Nivitchanyong T, Roell M, Franco-Hernandez N, Rhinn H, Mamchak AA, Ah Young-Chapon M, Brown E, Cherepanov P, Daelemans D. Cell. 2023 Aug 3;186(16):3427-3442.e22. doi: 10.1016/j.cell.2023.06.005. Epub 2023 Jul 7. PubMed 37421949.
Backbone
  Vector backbone: pLCKO
  Backbone size w/o insert (bp): 9153
  Total vector size (bp): 10530
  Vector type: Mammalian Expression, Lentiviral
  Selectable markers: Blasticidin
Growth in bacteria
  Bacterial resistance: Ampicillin, 100 μg/mL
  Growth temperature: 37°C
  Growth strain: NEB Stable
  Copy number: High Copy
Gene/Insert
  Gene/Insert name: TMEM106B
  Species: M. musculus (mouse)
  Insert size (bp): 1377
  Entrez Gene: Tmem106b (a.k.a. 2310036D22Rik, 5830455K21Rik, 6430519M21Rik)
  Promoter: CMV
  Tag / fusion protein: Blasticidin-P2A-3xHA (N terminal on insert)
  Cloning method: Other
  Sequencing primers: 5′ CGCAAATGGGCGGTAGGCGTG
Terms and licenses: Academic/Nonprofit Terms; Industry Terms: Not Available to Industry
How to cite: pLCKO-CMV-Blasticidin-P2A-3xHA-TMEM106B_Mouse was a gift from Dirk Daelemans (Addgene plasmid # 238133 ; http://n2t.net/addgene:238133 ; RRID:Addgene_238133)
